Addgene plasmid #200912: pEG302-MSI1-ZF
Purpose: Express MSI1-ZF108 in Arabidopsis target FWA gene
Depositing lab: Steven Jacobsen. Depositing organization: University of California, Los Angeles (UCLA). Publication: A gene silencing screen uncovers diverse tools for targeted gene repression in Arabidopsis. Wang M, Zhong Z, Gallego-Bartolome J, Li Z, Feng S, Kuo HY, Kan RL, Lam H, Richey JC, Tang L, Zhou J, Liu M, Jami-Alahmadi Y, Wohlschlegel J, Jacobsen SE. Nat Plants. 2023 Mar 6. doi: 10.1038/s41477-023-01362-8. PubMed 36879017.
Backbone
  Vector backbone: pEG302
  Vector type: Plant Expression
  Selectable markers: Basta
Growth in bacteria
  Bacterial resistance: Kanamycin, 50 μg/mL
  Growth temperature: 37°C
  Growth strain: DH5alpha
  Copy number: High Copy
Gene/Insert
  Gene/Insert name: MSI1
  Species: A. thaliana (mustard weed)
  Entrez Gene: MSI1 (a.k.a. AT5G58230, ARABIDOPSIS MULTICOPY SUPRESSOR OF IRA1, ATMSI1, MATERNAL EFFECT EMBRYO ARREST 70, MCK7.10, MCK7_10, MEE70, MULTICOPY SUPRESSOR OF IRA1)
Terms and licenses: Academic/Nonprofit Terms; Industry Terms: Not Available to Industry
How to cite: pEG302-MSI1-ZF was a gift from Steven Jacobsen (Addgene plasmid # 200912 ; http://n2t.net/addgene:200912 ; RRID:Addgene_200912)
