[The description below was written by a language model from this plasmid's Addgene catalogue record and pLannotate feature annotations shown in this document.]
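Description:
pEG302-MSI1-ZF is a plant binary (T-DNA) expression vector built on the pEG302 backbone for Agrobacterium-mediated transformation of Arabidopsis. It carries a high-copy ColE1/pUC-type origin with a bom site for propagation in E. coli. The pVS1 oriV, RepA and StaA functions support replication and stable maintenance in Agrobacterium. Bacterial selection is by kanamycin (aphA-3-type KanR), which lies outside the T-DNA. Between the nopaline-type left and right border repeats, a bar (phosphinothricin acetyltransferase) gene under the mannopine synthase promoter and terminator provides Basta selection of transformed plants.

The payload sits between Gateway attB1 and attB2 sites and consists of Arabidopsis MSI1 (AT5G58230), a core histone-binding subunit of chromatin complexes such as CAF-1 and the Polycomb FIS complex. MSI1 is annotated as three separate coding fragments, which suggests a genomic, intron-containing clone. The same Gateway insert includes upstream sequence that overlaps the TTL gene, annotated on the opposite strand. No separate promoter is annotated, so expression may be driven by native flanking sequence, though the record does not state the promoter. Downstream of attB2, short zinc-finger motif hits correspond to the ZF108 artificial zinc-finger array named in the record, fused at the MSI1 C-terminus and followed by an OCS terminator. The T-DNA also contains an E. coli birA biotin ligase coding sequence with a CaMV poly(A) signal. Its promoter is not annotated and its role here is not stated.

According to the record, the plasmid expresses MSI1-ZF108 in Arabidopsis to tether MSI1 to the FWA gene. It comes from a screen of effectors for targeted gene silencing.
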