Features (pLannotate 1.2.2; 29 found; start..end, strand, type, name):
      1..589     +  rep_origin     ori: high-copy-number ColE1/pMB1/pBR322/pUC origin of replication
    775..915     -  misc_feature   bom: basis of mobility region from pBR322
   1017..1056    -  CDS            rop (fragment): Rop protein, which maintains plasmids at low copy number; rop
   1259..1453    -  rep_origin     pVS1 oriV: origin of replication for the Pseudomonas plasmid pVS1 (Heeb et al., 2000)
   1519..2592    -  CDS            pVS1 RepA: replication protein from the Pseudomonas plasmid pVS1 (Heeb et al., 2000)
   3021..3650    -  CDS            pVS1 StaA: stability protein from the Pseudomonas plasmid pVS1 (Heeb et al., 2000)
   4210..4611    -  CDS            Y4CG_SINFN (fragment): Protein inferred from homology: Swiss-Prot protein existence level 3. From Sinorhizobium fredii (strain NBRC 101917 / NGR234).
   4951..4975    -  misc_feature   RB T-DNA repeat: right border repeat from nopaline C58 T-DNA
   5041..5195    -  CDS            lacZα (fragment): LacZα fragment of β-galactosidase; lacZ fragment
   5198..5216    -  misc_feature   MCS (fragment): pUC18/19 multiple cloning site
   5217..5391    -  polyA_signal   CaMV poly(A) signal: cauliflower mosaic virus polyadenylation signal
   5397..6359    -  CDS            birA: BIRA_ECOLI - Also known as bioR, dhbB. Experimental evidence at protein level: Swiss-Prot protein existence level 1. Acts both as a biotin--[acetyl-CoA-carboxylase] ligase and a biotin-operon repressor. In the presence of ATP, BirA activates biotin to form the BirA-biotinyl-5'-adenylate (BirA-bio-5'-AMP or holoBirA) complex. HoloBirA can either transfer the biotinyl moiety to the biotin carboxyl carrier protein (BCCP) subunit of acetyl-CoA carboxylase, or bind to the biotin operator site and inhibit transcription of the operon. From Escherichia coli (strain K12).
   7820..8527    -  terminator     OCS terminator: octopine synthase terminator
   8831..8854    -  CDS            CCR5TC (fragment): zinc-finger domain from the CCR5-224 (+) zinc-finger nuclease that recognizes the left half-site target sequence in the human CCR5 gene (Perez et al., 2008; Gross et al., 2013)
   8999..9022    -  CDS            CCR5TC (fragment): zinc-finger domain from the CCR5-224 (+) zinc-finger nuclease that recognizes the left half-site target sequence in the human CCR5 gene (Perez et al., 2008; Gross et al., 2013)
   9087..9170    -  CDS            ZNF22 (fragment): ZNF22_HUMAN - Also known as KOX15, KROX26. Experimental evidence at protein level: Swiss-Prot protein existence level 1. Binds DNA through the consensus sequence 5'-CAATG-3'. May be involved in transcriptional regulation and may play a role in tooth formation (By similarity). From Homo sapiens (Human).
   9337..9361    +  protein_bind   attB2: mutant version of attB; recombination site for the Gateway® BP reaction BP Clonase™
   9378..9605    -  CDS            MSI1 (fragment): MSI1_ARATH - Experimental evidence at protein level: Swiss-Prot protein existence level 1. Core histone-binding subunit that may target chromatin assembly factors, chromatin remodeling factors and histone deacetylases to their histone substrates in a manner that is regulated by nucleosomal DNA. Component of several complexes which regulate chromatin metabolism. These include the chromatin assembly factor 1 (CAF-1) complex, which is required for chromatin assembly following DNA replication and DNA repair, and the fertilization independent seed (FIS) complex, a polycomb group protein complex whi
   9694..10809   -  CDS            MSI1 (fragment): MSI1_ARATH - Experimental evidence at protein level: Swiss-Prot protein existence level 1. Core histone-binding subunit that may target chromatin assembly factors, chromatin remodeling factors and histone deacetylases to their histone substrates in a manner that is regulated by nucleosomal DNA. Component of several complexes which regulate chromatin metabolism. These include the chromatin assembly factor 1 (CAF-1) complex, which is required for chromatin assembly following DNA replication and DNA repair, and the fertilization independent seed (FIS) complex, a polycomb group protein complex whi
  10886..11257   -  CDS            MSI1 (fragment): MSI1_ARATH - Experimental evidence at protein level: Swiss-Prot protein existence level 1. Core histone-binding subunit that may target chromatin assembly factors, chromatin remodeling factors and histone deacetylases to their histone substrates in a manner that is regulated by nucleosomal DNA. Component of several complexes which regulate chromatin metabolism. These include the chromatin assembly factor 1 (CAF-1) complex, which is required for chromatin assembly following DNA replication and DNA repair, and the fertilization independent seed (FIS) complex, a polycomb group protein complex whi
  11870..12754   +  CDS            TTL (fragment): TTHL_ARATH - Experimental evidence at protein level: Swiss-Prot protein existence level 1. Involved in the last two steps of the degradation of uric acid, i.e. the hydrolysis of 5-hydroxyisourate (HIU) to 2-oxo-4- hydroxy-4-carboxy-5-ureidoimidazoline (OHCU) and its stereoselective decarboxylation to (S)-allantoin. Might function as a negative regulator to modulate brassinosteroid-mediated plant growth. From Arabidopsis thaliana (Mouse-ear cress).
  12775..12799   -  protein_bind   attB1: mutant version of attB; recombination site for the Gateway® BP reaction BP Clonase™
  12804..12839   -  misc_feature   MCS (fragment): multiple cloning site
  12851..13231   +  promoter       MAS promoter: mannopine synthase promoter (Velten et al., 1984)
  13237..13785   +  CDS            bar: PAT_STRHY - Experimental evidence at protein level: Swiss-Prot protein existence level 1. Inactivates phosphinothricin (PPT) by transfer of an acetyl group from acetyl CoA. Can also acetylate demethylphosphinothricin but not PTT or glutamate. This enzyme is an effector of phosphinothricin tripeptide (PTT or bialaphos) resistance. From Streptomyces hygroscopicus. Introduced by genetic manipulation and expressed in glufosinate-tolerant maize by Dekalb Genetics.
  13798..14050   +  terminator     MAS terminator: mannopine synthase terminator
  14136..14160   -  misc_feature   LB T-DNA repeat: left border repeat from nopaline C58 T-DNA
  14585..15379   +  CDS            KanR: aminoglycoside phosphotransferase; aphA-3; confers resistance to kanamycin
  16625..16694   +  ncRNA          RNA-OUT: Accession: RF00240 - RNA-OUT
>Addgene plasmid #200912 | pEG302-MSI1-ZF | addgene full sequence | sequence record 403958 | Addgene NGS Result
TTGAGATCCTTTTTTTCTGCGCGTAATCTGCTGCTTGCAAACAAAAAAACCACCGCTACCAGCGGTGGTT
TGTTTGCCGGATCAAGAGCTACCAACTCTTTTTCCGAAGGTAACTGGCTTCAGCAGAGCGCAGATACCAA
ATACTGTCCTTCTAGTGTAGCCGTAGTTAGGCCACCACTTCAAGAACTCTGTAGCACCGCCTACATACCT
CGCTCTGCTAATCCTGTTACCAGTGGCTGCTGCCAGTGGCGATAAGTCGTGTCTTACCGGGTTGGACTCA
AGACGATAGTTACCGGATAAGGCGCAGCGGTCGGGCTGAACGGGGGGTTCGTGCACACAGCCCAGCTTGG
AGCGAACGACCTACACCGAACTGAGATACCTACAGCGTGAGCTATGAGAAAGCGCCACGCTTCCCGAAGG
GAGAAAGGCGGACAGGTATCCGGTAAGCGGCAGGGTCGGAACAGGAGAGCGCACGAGGGAGCTTCCAGGG
GGAAACGCCTGGTATCTTTATAGTCCTGTCGGGTTTCGCCACCTCTGACTTGAGCGTCGATTTTTGTGAT
GCTCGTCAGGGGGGCGGAGCCTATGGAAAAACGCCAGCAACGCGGCCTTTTTACGGTTCCTGGCCTTTTG
CTGGCCTTTTGCTCACATGTTCTTTCCTGCGTTATCCCCTGATTCTGTGGATAACCGTATTACCGCCTTT
GAGTGAGCTGATACCGCTCGCCGCAGCCGAACGACCGAGCGCAGCGAGTCAGTGAGCGAGGAAGCGGAAG
AGCGCCTGATGCGGTATTTTCTCCTTACGCATCTGTGCGGTATTTCACACCGCATATGGTGCACTCTCAG
TACAATCTGCTCTGATGCCGCATAGTTAAGCCAGTATACACTCCGCTATCGCTACGTGACTGGGTCATGG
CTGCGCCCCGACACCCGCCAACACCCGCTGACGCGCCCTGACGGGCTTGTCTGCTCCCGGCATCCGCTTA
CAGACAAGCTGTGACCGTCTCCGGGAGCTGCATGTGTCAGAGGTTTTCACCGTCATCACCGAAACGCGCG
AGGCAGGGTGCCTTGATGTGGGCGCCGGCGGTCGAGTGGCGACGGCGCGGCTTGTCCGCGCCCTGGTAGA
TTGCCTGGCCGTAGGCCAGCCATTTTTGAGCGGCCAGCGGCCGCGATAGGCCGACGCGAAGCGGCGGGGC
GTAGGGAGCGCAGCGACCGAAGGGTAGGCGCTTTTTGCAGCTCTTCGGCTGTGCGCTGGCCAGACAGTTA
TGCACAGGCCAGGCGGGTTTTAAGAGTTTTAATAAGTTTTAAAGAGTTTTAGGCGGAAAAATCGCCTTTT
TTCTCTTTTATATCAGTCACTTACATGTGTGACCGGTTCCCAATGTACGGCTTTGGGTTCCCAATGTACG
GGTTCCGGTTCCCAATGTACGGCTTTGGGTTCCCAATGTACGTGCTATCCACAGGAAAGAGACCTTTTCG
ACCTTTTTCCCCTGCTAGGGCAATTTGCCCTAGCATCTGCTCCGTACATTAGGAACCGGCGGATGCTTCG
CCCTCGATCAGGTTGCGGTAGCGCATGACTAGGATCGGGCCAGCCTGCCCCGCCTCCTCCTTCAAATCGT
ACTCCGGCAGGTCATTTGACCCGATCAGCTTGCGCACGGTGAAACAGAACTTCTTGAACTCTCCGGCGCT
GCCACTGCGTTCGTAGATCGTCTTGAACAACCATCTGGCTTCTGCCTTGCCTGCGGCGCGGCGTGCCAGG
CGGTAGAGAAAACGGCCGATGCCGGGATCGATCAAAAAGTAATCGGGGTGAACCGTCAGCACGTCCGGGT
TCTTGCCTTCTGTGATCTCGCGGTACATCCAATCAGCTAGCTCGATCTCGATGTACTCCGGCCGCCCGGT
TTCGCTCTTTACGATCTTGTAGCGGCTAATCAAGGCTTCACCCTCGGATACCGTCACCAGGCGGCCGTTC
TTGGCCTTCTTCGTACGCTGCATGGCAACGTGCGTGGTGTTTAACCGAATGCAGGTTTCTACCAGGTCGT
CTTTCTGCTTTCCGCCATCGGCTCGCCGGCAGAACTTGAGTACGTCCGCAACGTGTGGACGGAACACGCG
GCCGGGCTTGTCTCCCTTCCCTTCCCGGTATCGGTTCATGGATTCGGTTAGATGGGAAACCGCCATCAGT
ACCAGGTCGTAATCCCACACACTGGCCATGCCGGCCGGCCCTGCGGAAACCTCTACGTGCCCGTCTGGAA
GCTCGTAGCGGATCACCTCGCCAGCTCGTCGGTCACGCTTCGACAGACGGAAAACGGCCACGTCCATGAT
GCTGCGACTATCGCGGGTGCCCACGTCATAGAGCATCGGAACGAAAAAATCTGGTTGCTCGTCGCCCTTG
GGCGGCTTCCTAATCGACGGCGCACCGGCTGCCGGCGGTTGCCGGGATTCTTTGCGGATTCGATCAGCGG
CCGCTTGCCACGATTCACCGGGGCGTGCTTCTGCCTCGATGCGTTGCCGCTGGGCGGCCTGCGCGGCCTT
CAACTTCTCCACCAGGTCATCACCCAGCGCCGCGCCGATTTGTACCGGGCCGGATGGTTTGCGACCGCTC
ACGCCGATTCCTCGGGCTTGGGGGTTCCAGTGCCATTGCAGGGCCGGCAGGCAACCCAGCCGCTTACGCC
TGGCCAACCGCCCGTTCCTCCACACATGGGGCATTCCACGGCGTCGGTGCCTGGTTGTTCTTGATTTTCC
ATGCCGCCTCCTTTAGCCGCTAAAATTCATCTACTCATTTATTCATTTGCTCATTTACTCTGGTAGCTGC
GCGATGTATTCAGATAGCAGCTCGGTAATGGTCTTGCCTTGGCGTACCGCGTACATCTTCAGCTTGGTGT
GATCCTCCGCCGGCAACTGAAAGTTGACCCGCTTCATGGCTGGCGTGTCTGCCAGGCTGGCCAACGTTGC
AGCCTTGCTGCTGCGTGCGCTCGGACGGCCGGCACTTAGCGTGTTTGTGCTTTTGCTCATTTTCTCTTTA
CCTCATTAACTCAAATGAGTTTTGATTTAATTTCAGCGGCCAGCGCCTGGACCTCGCGGGCAGCGTCGCC
CTCGGGTTCTGATTCAAGAACGGTTGTGCCGGCGGCGGCAGTGCCTGGGTAGCTCACGCGCTGCGTGATA
CGGGACTCAAGAATGGGCAGCTCGTACCCGGCCAGCGCCTCGGCAACCTCACCGCCGATGCGCGTGCCTT
TGATCGCCCGCGACACGACAAAGGCCGCTTGTAGCCTTCCATCCGTGACCTCAATGCGCTGCTTAACCAG
CTCCACCAGGTCGGCGGTGGCCCATATGTCGTAAGGGCTTGGCTGCACCGGAATCAGCACGAAGTCGGCT
GCCTTGATCGCGGACACAGCCAAGTCCGCCGCCTGGGGCGCTCCGTCGATCACTACGAAGTCGCGCCGGC
CGATGGCCTTCACGTCGCGGTCAATCGTCGGGCGGTCGATGCCGACAACGGTTAGCGGTTGATCTTCCCG
CACGGCCGCCCAATCGCGGGCACTGCCCTGGGGATCGGAATCGACTAACAGAACATCGGCCCCGGCGAGT
TGCAGGGCGCGGGCTAGATGGGTTGCGATGGTCGTCTTGCCTGACCCGCCTTTCTGGTTAAGTACAGCGA
TAACCTTCATGCGTTCCCCTTGCGTATTTGTTTATTTACTCATCGCATCATATACGCAGCGACCGCATGA
CGCAAGCTGTTTTACTCAAATACACATCACCTTTTTAGACGGCGGCGCTCGGTTTCTTCAGCGGCCAAGC
TGGCCGGCCAGGCCGCCAGCTTGGCATCAGACAAACCGGCCAGGATTTCATGCAGCCGCACGGTTGAGAC
GTGCGCGGGCGGCTCGAACACGTACCCGGCCGCGATCATCTCCGCCTCGATCTCTTCGGTAATGAAAAAC
GGTTCGTCCTGGCCGTCCTGGTGCGGTTTCATGCTTGTTCCTCTTGGCGTTCATTCTCGGCGGCCGCCAG
GGCGTCGGCCTCGGTCAATGCGTCCTCACGGAAGGCACCGCGCCGCCTGGCCTCGGTGGGCGTCACTTCC
TCGCTGCGCTCAAGTGCGCGGTACAGGGTCGAGCGATGCACGCCAAGCAGTGCAGCCGCCTCTTTCACGG
TGCGGCCTTCCTGGTCGATCAGCTCGCGGGCGTGCGCGATCTGTGCCGGGGTGAGGGTAGGGCGGGGGCC
AAACTTCACGCCTCGGGCCTTGGCGGCCTCGCGCCCGCTCCGGGTGCGGTCGATGATTAGGGAACGCTCG
AACTCGGCAATGCCGGCGAACACGGTCAACACCATGCGGCCGGCCGGCGTGGTGGTGTCGGCCCACGGCT
CTGCCAGGCTACGCAGGCCCGCGCCGGCCTCCTGGATGCGCTCGGCAATGTCCAGTAGGTCGCGGGTGCT
GCGGGCCAGGCGGTCTAGCCTGGTCACTGTCACAACGTCGCCAGGGCGTAGGTGGTCAAGCATCCTGGCC
AGCTCCGGGCGGTCGCGCCTGGTGCCGGTGATCTTCTCGGAAAACAGCTTGGTGCAGCCGGCCGCGTGCA
GTTCGGCCCGTTGGTTGGTCAAGTCCTGGTCGTCGGTGCTGACGCGGGCATAGCCCAGCAGGCCAGCGGC
GGCGCTCTTGTTCATGGCGTAATGTCTCCGGTTCTAGTCGCAAGTATTCTACTTTATGCGACTAAAACAC
GCGACAAGAAAACGCCAGGAAAAGGGCAGGGCGGCAGCCTGTCGCGTAACTTAGGACTTGTGCGACATGT
CGTTTTCAGAAGACGGCTGCACTGAACGTCAGAAGCCGACTGCACTATAGCAGCGGAGGGGTTGGATCAA
AGTACTTTGATCCCGAGGGGAACCCTGTGGTTGGCATGCACATACAAATGGACGAACGGATAAACCTTTT
CACGCCCTTTTAAATATCCGATTATTCTAATAAACGCTCTTTTCTCTTAGGTTTACCCGCCAATATATCC
TGTCAAACACTGATAGTTTAAACTGAAGGCGGGAAACGACAATCTGATCCAAGCTCAAGCTGCTCTAGCA
TTCGCCATTCAGGCTGCGCAACTGTTGGGAAGGGCGATCGGTGCGGGCCTCTTCGCTATTACGCCAGCTG
GCGAAAGGGGGATGTGCTGCAAGGCGATTAAGTTGGGTAACGCCAGGGTTTTCCCAGTCACGACGTTGTA
AAACGACGGCCAGTGCCAAGCTTGCATGCCTGCAGGGATCTGGATTTTAGTACTGGATTTTGGTTTTAGG
AATTAGAAATTTTATTGATAGAAGTATTTTACAAATACAAATACATACTAAGGGTTTCTTATATGCTCAA
CACATGAGCGAAACCCTATAGGAACCCTAATTCCCTTATCTGGGAACTACTCACACATTATTATGGAGAA
AGCTTATTTTTCTGCACTACGCAGGGATATTTCACCGCCCATCCAGGGTTTTATTATTCCATCCTGCTCA
AGTAATAAAGCCCCCTGTTTGTCTATTCCGCGTGAAATGCCAAATATTTCTTTATCACCAATGATAAGTT
TCACTGGGCGATTAATAAAATTATCCAGCTTTTCCCAGCGCGACAGATAAGGTGCCAATCCTTCTTGTTC
GAAGAGTTCCAACGCAGCACGTAATTCACGTATTAGCATGGCCGCCAACGTATTACGATCGAGATTGATC
CCCGCTTCCTGCAGCGTGATCCACCCCTGATTAACGACACTCTCTTCAACACGGCGCATTGCCATGTTGA
TCCCGGCTCCAATGACTATTTGCGCCGCATCGCCAGTTTTGCCAGTCAGCTCCACCAGAATGCCTGCCAG
CTTGCGATCCTGCAGATAGAGGTCATTAGGCCATTTAACACGAACTTTATCTGCACCCAGCTTGCGTAAT
ACTTCCGCCATCACGATACCGATAACCAGACTTAAACCAATCGCCGCCGCCGGGCCTTGTTCCAGACGCC
AGAACATCGACAAATATAAGTTTGCGCCAAAAGGCGAAAACCATTTCCGACCCCGGCGACCACGGCCAGC
CTGCTGGTATTCTGCAATGCAAGCATCGCCCGATTTAAGCTCTCCGATACGATCAAGAAGGTACTGATTC
GTGGAGTCAATCACTGGCAGCACGGCTACACTACCGCCATCCAGCTGACCCAATATCTGTTTAGCATTAA
GTAACTGGATAGGCTCAGGCAGGCTGTATCCTTTACCCGGAACGGTAAAGACATCAACGCCCCAGTCACG
CAGTGTCTGAATGTGTTTATTAATAGCCGCCCGGCTCATTCCCAGCGTTTCACCCAACTGCTCGCCAGAG
TGAAATTCACCGTTCGCTAACAGGGCAATCAATTTCAGTGGCACGGTGTTATCCTTCATCTCGAGGTCAC
ACACGATTGGTTGAATATCATCAGCCTCAGCCATTTTTTATGAGCTGCAAACACACAAAAAGAGTTCAAT
ACAGTCAAATAAACCCTGATTGAATCAGAAATAGCTTTCTGTTCAACGTACGACACTACAAATCCTAAAG
TTTCGAAGAATCTATACACAAACTTCATCTAACCTTAAACAGTGTTCAGATTCAATCTAACATTGACAGT
GTTCAGATTCAATCTAACTTCAACAGTTCAGATTTCAATTCACATATACAAATCATTTCCCAGGTAACAT
GAACATGGATCTCTCCATCAAGGTCAAGCCAAATTCTGGTAGCTATAATCGAGCTAACTGATCGGTCAAC
TTAGATCGATTCTAGTAAAACCAAAAGATTTAGTGGAGGTTCACAGATCCAAATTAAACGATATCCAGAT
CTCAAGGAAATTGAGAAAACAAGATCGAGATCCAGCAAATAAAGTAGATCCAGAAAGTTCCTATTACCTT
GGAAAGAAAGAGCGGAAGAAGATGAGATTGAGGAAGATTCAAAACGGAGAATGAATCTCCTGGATTATCT
CTTACTTTCTCTCTTAGTCTTCTTCCTTGTTCTTCTCTGTCAAGTCGCCGGAGATTCAAAACGGCTGATG
AAAGTGAGGAGGACAACGAGACAATTCAAAGCGGAGAGGAAAATATATGAATTTATATAGGCGGGTTTAT
CTCTTACAACTTTATTTTCGGCCTTTCAAAAAAATAATTAAAATCGACAGACACGAATCATTTCGACCAC
AGGTAAAGATAACGTGACCTGGCTGTCAGACAGCCTTTTCCCTCGTGTTAACTAATTTTTAAACTAATTA
ATCATCTCAGCCCTTGGATTAGTTCTTTTGCTTTGATGGCTTCATGACTGTGACCTGCTCGATCCGCGTG
TTACATGACAGCTCCGTTTTTTTAGTGGTTAACTTAAACCGAGTCAATCCAGGCAACGTTAGTCGTCGTC
GTGGTTGGCTTGTTCAATTAGATTTCATACAATTCAACGTAATTTAATTCGTTTTCTATTAGAATTGTAT
CATAATTAATTCAGACCGTGAAAGAAAGTGTCTTTCATGATGTGTTTATGGATATTTATACAATAAGATA
CAATGTTTCATCATATTCACTATTCACGATTAGTATGTACATTAAATAATGGCTACTACTACATCCGAAC
TCGTCAAAACGATTCTGAATCAATTATACATATGCTGACTCTTGCATACATAAAAAATAGTTGTTTAAAT
TTTGTCTAACTAATGTTTGGTATAAGTATAATGTTGAGTTGAGATACCAATTACATCGAGTCTAGCCATT
TTGTCGTGCCATATTCGTCAAAACTTTCTTACATAATGATAACCTAGATCTAGATGAGATATGTATCAAT
GTATTTGAGATCATAATTAAGTTCGTTCTAAATTTTGTCCCTGCAGGTCCTGCTGAGCCTCGACATGTTG
TCGCAAAATTCGCCCTGGACCCGCCCAACGATTTGTCGTCACTGTCAAGGTTTGACCTGCACTTCATTTG
GGGCCCACATACACCAAAAAAATGCTGCATAATTCTCGGGGCAGCAAGTCGGTTACCCGGCCGCCGTGCT
GGACCGGGTTGAATGGTGCCCGTAACTTTCGGTAGAGCGGACGGCCAATACTCAACTTCAAGGAATCTCA
CCCATGCGCGCCGGCGGGGAACCGGAGTTCCCTTCAGTGAGCGTTATTAGTTCGCCGCTCGGTGTGTCGT
AGATACTAGCCCCTGGGGCACTTTTGAAATTTGAATAAGATTTATGTAATCAGTCTTTTAGGTTTGACCG
GTTCTGCCGCTTTTTTTAAAATTGGATTTGTAATAATAAAACGCAATTGTTTGTTATTGTGGCGCTCTAT
CATAGATGTCGCTATAAACCTATTCAGCACAATATATTGTTTTCATTTTAATATTGTACATATAAGTAGT
AGGGTACAATCAGTAAATTGAACGGAGAATATTATTCATAAAAATACGATAGTAACGGGTGATATATTCA
TTAGAATGAACCGAAACCGGCGGTAAGGATCTGAGCTACACATGCTCAGGTTTTTTACAACGTGCACAAC
AGAATTGAAAGCAAATATCATGCGATCATAGGCGTCTCGCATATCTCATTAAAGCAGGACTCTAGGGACT
AGTCCCGGGTCTTAATTAACTCTCTAGAGGCGCGCCAAGCTTCTACTACTAAGATCCACCAGTATCCTCA
TGCCATTCAATCTTCTGAGCTTCGAAGATATCGTTAAGTCCACCAGCCATAGATCCCTCGAGTCCGGTGT
GAGTCCTTTGATGCTCGGTGAGCTTATCACTCCTAGAGAAAGATTTTCCACACTCAGGGCATTTATAAGG
TTTTTCTCCAGTGTGTGTCCTTTGATGAGCCCTAAGGTTTGCTCTCTGAGAGAATGATTTTCCACACTCA
GGGCATTTATAAGGTTTTTCACCAGTATGGGTCCTTTGGTGCCTAACAAGGTTTCCAGATGTTGAGAATG
ATTTTCCACACTCAGGGCATTTATAAGGTTTTTCTCCGGTATGAGTCCTCTGATGCCTAACAAGAGATGA
AGATTGTGAGAATGATTTTCCACACTCAGGGCATTTATAAGGTTTTTCACCAGTATGGGTCCTCTGATGG
GTGGTAAGATGATCACTCCTACTGAATGATTTTCCACACTCAGGGCATTTATAAGGTTTTTCACCGGTAT
GGGTCCTTTGGTGCCTCCTAAGATCTCCAGATTGAGAGAAAGATTTTCCACACTCAGGGCATTTATAAGG
CTCGAGAGGTCCTTGGAAAAGAACCTCAAGGGATCCTTTGTCGTCATCGTCTTTGTAGTCTTTGTCGTCA
TCGTCTTTGTAGTCTTTGTCGTCATCGTCTTTGTAGTCGGTACCAAGCTTGGCGCGCCCGTCCCGGGTCT
TAATTAACTCTCTAGACTCACCTAGCACCACTTTGTACAAGAAAGCTGGGTCGGCGCGCCCACCCTTAGA
AGCTTTTGATGGTTCTTCCCCTGGAGCGTCATCCTCATCATGATAGATGTTTTCAGCCATTTGCCATATT
TGGAGTATGTTGTCCTCAGCAACACTGGAAATAACCCAATCTTCACAAGGGTTCCACGAGAAATCTGAAA
TTTTGCTAGTGTGACCACCGTGAATAAACAGCAGCTCAGGTGGGCCGTCTTCTGCGTCCTCCACTGTCTG
TTCCTCATCGATCCTATCATAAGACACCCTCAAACATATCAATATTGCTCCTCCATGACCATACATGAAC
ATTAAACTAAAGAACTAAAGTCTACGGCCCAAACCTGCTAAGGTCCCAAACCATAAGTCTTCTACCAAGG
CAACATGAAGCTAAAATAGTCTCGTTCTTTGGGTTCCAACCAACTTGAAAAACCTCCTCTCTGGAGATCA
AGCACATAATTAAGGTTAGTGATGTTGCTGTAACTTGTAAATACTTCTTAGTAACACAAAATCCATCTCA
AAGCGGCAATATTTATGGCGTATCATTCTTACTTGTGGCTATCAAATGTGTGAAGAGCGGTGCTTAGCTT
CCGTAGATCGAATAATTTAACAGTCTTGTCAGTTGATCCTGTTGCCACAACCCACTCATTAAATGGATTG
AAGGCTAAGCAGTTAACCTAAGGCATTTCAAACAACTCAACAATTAGCAAATACATACGAGGCAATATGA
TTCAATGGTTTTTAGTGTTAAGGAAAGCAAGCTTAAAAACCAGAAGTATTATCTGTATCTAAAGCTAATA
TATTGCAAACTCACCTCCATCGAATGAGCAACCACAGACTGTACTGGTTTACTGGCAGATGGAGAACGCA
GATCCCATATGAGAAGGTATTGGTCATCTCCAACTGATCCAAACAGGTACTCATGTCTCAGATGCCATGC
AACATCTTCCACAACCCCTTCATGAGCCTTAAGTTCAGAAAATAATCATCAGCAAGGAAAACACAGAAAC
CAACCTGAATATCTATCTATGAGCTTTCATAAGTGTAACTGATTCCGTTAAGTGGGTGCAATTCCTTCCT
TTCTAGATGATACAAAACAAAACTAAAAACGAATAGAAATCCAAAGCATTACCTTAAAAATCTGCTGAGC
GTCCAGAGATTTGTTTTTAGGAGTAGCGTTAATATCCCACAAGCAGATCTGAGCATCATCAGAGCCACTA
AGCAAATGACCCTGCTTGAACTTACTCCAAGAGAGACCATATCCCTCAGAGCTGTGACCTCTAAGCTTTA
AATCAGGATTACAAGCCCCATCAAGAGGAGGCTTAGATGGATGCTTACTGTAATCGAAAACATAGACCTC
CGCATTAACTGTCTTGGTAGCAATTATGAAAGGGTTTTGAGGCATATAGCGAGCTCGATTAACCTCACCA
TCATGATTTATCTGCTGGATAATTTGTACCTACACAAGCAATCAAACTAACATTTATCATCCTTTACCTC
GTTATAACCCTAGAATCAAATCTAGAAAGTTGGAAATGAGAAACAAAAATAAAAAATCGCACCTTTCCAG
TTGCACAGCCAAAGCCACCAAATTCAGAGCGGTCATCATCGTACTGACGAGCTTCACTCTCGGTATCGTC
AAGAGGAAGCTGAACTTGGGCTAGCATCAAGTAATTGGGCTCGCTCTCGGAGGTATGGGTACCGAGAATC
ATCTTCTGAACGGAGTAGTCTTTACCGGAAGGTTCTTCACGGTCAGGAAGCCATTCAACAGTAAGTGAAG
GCCACTCGAGAGCGTGAGTAATAACGAGATCGTAGAGGAAAGGAGTGTTCTTCTTCCAGATCTTGTACTC
TTCATTGATTAGTCGCTCCTCGATCTCACCTCGCATTTCCTCTTCGTCTTTCCCCATATCGGCGATGTCT
TTGTTATTCCCGCCACAAGAACAAGGCAAAACCCTAAAACAGATCTCTTTACAAATTGTAAGAAACTTCT
CGCTTCTGTTTCTGAATAATTCACATATAGAAGATGATGAATAAAAAAAGGAAGAAGATAAAGAAAAGGC
CCATTTTTGAAAAGCCCGTTTATGAAAAGGCCCAATTAGATGACTTTTGATCTTACACCAGTCAACAGAA
GTGAGGATTGGAGAAAAGAGAGAAAAAATGGCGATGGAGATCGGAGAAGATGAATGGAAGGTTTGCTGTG
GAAGCTCCGAATTCGCGAAGCAGATGTCTACGTCTGGACCGTTAACTTCTCAAGAAGCAATATATACTGC
AAGAGACATCTGGTTCAACCAAGTTAATGTGACAGATTGGCTTGAAGCTTTCTCTGCTCATCCTCAGATT
GGGAATACTCCTTCACCTTCTATCAACTCCGATTTTGCTCGTCGGAGCGTATCAGAACAGTCAACCGCCT
TTGCCACAACTTCTGCTTCTGCTTTACAGGTGATGGATCTTCACTTTTTTTTTCCTTCATCTCTTCAGTG
ATTTCTTCTTCTGATGATCAATTGTTTTCAATTTCTTAGGAGCTTGCCGAATGGAATGTACTTTACAAAA
AGAAGTTTGGCTTTATCTTCATTATTTGCGCTTCTGGCAGGACTCACGCTGAGATGCTCCATGCGTTAAA
GGTCAACTTTTGCATTTCCAAATCAGTTTTTGTTGAGTGTGAGTGAATGAGAAAGTTACATATTCATCAA
ATCGTCTCTTTTTCAGGAAAGGTATGAAAATAGGCCAATAGTGGAGCTTGAGATTGCTGCTATGGAACAA
ATGAAAATAACAGAGCTACGAATGGCAAAGCTGTTCTCCGATAAGGCTAAAGTTATATCAGAAACTGACA
GCTCTAGCTCTCCTGTTTCAACAAAACCTCAAGGTATATTGATGATTTACCAAATCTTTTCCTTGTCAAA
GTTTTGTGTTTGACTGTGTGGGTTTGAACCTGTTAGGATTCAGTATGATATCAAGTATGTGTCTTTTGGA
ATACAAGGATTTACCCTTATGGCTATCTTTGTTATCTGTGTGACCTTTTCTACTTTCTCGCTTTGTAAGA
TCGTCTGAGAATCATTGGAGGGCATTTGAATGTTGCAGCTGAAGCAAAAGCTCCCAAGAGAAGTAGGCCA
CCGATCACGACTCATGTCTTAGACGTCTCACGTGGTGCTCCAGCTGCAGGTGTTGAAGTGCACTTAGAAG
TGTGGAGTGGTACTACCGGTCCTTCCTTTGTTCATGGAGGTGGTGGGGTCTGGTCCAGTGTGGGCACATC
AGCTACTGATAGAGATGGGCGCAGTGGGCCACTGATGGATTTGGTTGACGCTTTGAATCCAGGGACATAT
AGGATTAGCTTCGACACTGCAAAGTATTCCCCAGGCTGCTTCTTTCCCTATGTTTCCATTGTATTTCAGG
TTACAGAATCACAGGGTGAAGGGGGCGGCCGCGGAGCCTGCTTTTTTGTACAAACTTGTTGATGATCCCG
GGCCCGCGGTACCGTCGACTGCAGAATTCAATTCTGAGATTTTTCAAATCAGTGCGCAAGACGTGACGTA
AGTATCCGAGTCAGTTTTTATTTTTCTACTAATTTGGTCGTTTATTTCGGCGTGTAGGACATGGCAACCG
GGCCTGAATTTCGCGGGTATTCTGTTTCTATTCCAACTTTTTCTTGATCCGCAGCCATTAACGACTTTTG
AATAGATACGCTGACACGCCAAGCCTCGCTAGTCAAAAGTGTACCAAACAACGCTTTACAGCAAGAACGG
AATGCGCGTGACGCTCGCGGTGACGCCATTTCGCCTTTTCAGAAATGGATAAATAGCCTTGCTTCCTATT
ATATCTTCCCAAATTACCAATACATTACACTAGCATCTGAATTTCATAACCAATCTCGATACACCAAATC
GAATCGATGAGCCCAGAACGACGCCCGGCCGACATCCGCCGTGCCACCGAGGCGGACATGCCGGCGGTCT
GCACCATCGTCAACCACTACATCGAGACAAGCACGGTCAACTTCCGTACCGAGCCGCAGGAACCGCAGGA
GTGGACGGACGACCTCGTCCGTCTGCGGGAGCGCTATCCCTGGCTCGTCGCCGAGGTGGACGGCGAGGTC
GCCGGCATCGCCTACGCGGGCCCCTGGAAGGCACGCAACGCCTACGACTGGACGGCCGAGTCGACCGTGT
ACGTCTCCCCCCGCCACCAGCGGACGGGACTGGGCTCCACGCTCTACACCCACCTGCTGAAGTCCCTGGA
GGCACAGGGCTTCAAGAGCGTGGTCGCTGTCATCGGGCTGCCCAACGACCCGAGCGTGCGCATGCACGAG
GCGCTCGGATATGCCCCCCGCGGCATGCTGCGGGCGGCCGGCTTCAAGCACGGGAACTGGCATGACGTGG
GTTTCTGGCAGCTGGACTTCAGCCTGCCGGTACCGCCCCGTCCGGTCCTGCCCGTCACCGAGATTTGACT
GCAGAATCTTGGACTCCCATGTTGGCAAAGGCAACCAAACAAACAATGAATGATCCGCTCCTGCATATGG
GGCGGTTTGAGTATTTCAACTGCCATTTGGGCTGAATTGAAGACATGCTCCTGTCAGAAATTCCGTGATC
TTACTCAATATTCAGTAATCTCGGCCAATATCCTAAATGTGCGTGGCTTTATCTGTCTTTGTATTGTTTC
ATCAATTCATGTAACGTTTGCTTTTCTTATGAATTTTCAAATAAATTATCAGATCCGAGCTCGAATTAAT
TCGGCGTTAATTCAGTACATTAAAAACGTCCGCAATGTGTTATTAAGTTGTCTAAGCGTCAATTTGTTTA
CACCACAATATATCCTGCCACCAGCCAGCCAACAGCTCCCCGACCGGCAGCTCGGCACAAAATCACCACT
CGATACAGGCAGCCCATCAGTCCGGGACGGCGTCAGCGGGAGAGCCGTTGTAAGGCGGCAGACTTTGCTC
ATGTTACCGATGCTATTCGGAAGAACGGCAACTAAGCTGCCGGGTTTGAAACACGGATGATCTCGCGGAG
GGTAGCATGTTGATTGTAACGATGACAGAGCGTTGCTGCCTGTGATCACCGCGGTTTCAAAATCGGCTCC
GTCGATACTATGTTATACGCCAACTTTGAAAACAACTTTGAAAAAGCTGTTTTCTGGTATTTAAGGTTTT
AGAATGCAAGGAACAGTGAATTGGAGTTCGTCTTGTTATAATTAGCTTCTTGGGGTATCTTTAAATACTG
TAGAAAAGAGGAAGGAAATAATAAATGGCTAAAATGAGAATATCACCGGAATTGAAAAAACTGATCGAAA
AATACCGCTGCGTAAAAGATACGGAAGGAATGTCTCCTGCTAAGGTATATAAGCTGGTGGGAGAAAATGA
AAACCTATATTTAAAAATGACGGACAGCCGGTATAAAGGGACCACCTATGATGTGGAACGGGAAAAGGAC
ATGATGCTATGGCTGGAAGGAAAGCTGCCTGTTCCAAAGGTCCTGCACTTTGAACGGCATGATGGCTGGA
GCAATCTGCTCATGAGTGAGGCCGATGGCGTCCTTTGCTCGGAAGAGTATGAAGATGAACAAAGCCCTGA
AAAGATTATCGAGCTGTATGCGGAGTGCATCAGGCTCTTTCACTCCATCGACATATCGGATTGTCCCTAT
ACGAATAGCTTAGACAGCCGCTTAGCCGAATTGGATTACTTACTGAATAACGATCTGGCCGATGTGGATT
GCGAAAACTGGGAAGAAGACACTCCATTTAAAGATCCGCGCGAGCTGTATGATTTTTTAAAGACGGAAAA
GCCCGAAGAGGAACTTGTCTTTTCCCACGGCGACCTGGGAGACAGCAACATCTTTGTGAAAGATGGCAAA
GTAAGTGGCTTTATTGATCTTGGGAGAAGCGGCAGGGCGGACAAGTGGTATGACATTGCCTTCTGCGTCC
GGTCGATCAGGGAGGATATCGGGGAAGAACAGTATGTCGAGCTATTTTTTGACTTACTGGGGATCAAGCC
TGATTGGGAGAAAATAAAATATTATATTTTACTGGATGAATTGTTTTAGTACCTAGAATGCATGACCAAA
ATCCCTTAACGCTGAGAGATCCCCTCATAATTTCCCCAAAGCGTAACCATGTGTGAATAAATTTTGAGCT
AGTAGGGTTGCAGCCACGAGTAAGTCTTCCCTTGTTATTGTGTAGCCAGAATGCCGCAAAACTTCCATGC
CTAAGCGAACTGTTGAGAGTACGTTTCGATTTCTGACTGTGTTAGCCTGGAAGTGCTTGTCCCAACCTTG
TTTCTGAGCATGAACGCCCGCAAGCCAACATGTTAGTTGAAGCATCAGGGCGATTAGCAGCATGATATCA
AAACGCTCTGAGCTGCTCGTTCGGCTATGGCGTAGGCCTAGTCCGTAGGCAGGACTTTTCAAGTCTCGGA
AGGTTTCTTCAATCTGCATTCGCTTCGAATAGATATTAACAAGTTGTTTGGGTGTTCGAATTTCAACAGG
TAAGTTAGTTGCTAGAATCCATGGCTCCTTTGCCGACGCTGAGTAGATTTTAGGTGACGGGTGGTGACAA
TGAGTCCGTGTCGAGCGCTGATTTTTTCGGCCTTTAGAGCGAGATTTATACAATAGAATTTGGCATGAGA
TTGGATTGCTTTTAGTCAGCCTCTTATAGCCTAAAGTCTTTGAGTGACTAGATGACATATCATGTAAGTT
GCTGATAGGTTTCCAGTTTTCCGCTCCTAGGTCTGCATATTGTACTTTTCCTCTTACTCGACTTAACCAG
TACCAACCCAGCTTCTCAACGGATTTATACCATGGCACTTTAAAGCCAGCATCACTGACAATGAGCGGTG
TGGTGTTACTCGGTAGAATGCTCGCAAGGTCGGCTAGAAATTGGTCATGAGCTTTCTTTGAACATTGCTC
TGAAAGCGGGAACGCTTTCTCATAAAGAGTAACAGAACGACCGTGTAGTGCGACTGAAGCTCGCAATACC
ATAAGCCGTTTTTGCTCACGGATATCAGACCAGTCAACAAGTACAATGGGCATCGTATTGCCCGAACAGA
TAAAGCTAGCATGCCAACGGTATACAGCGAGTCGCTCTTTGTGGAGGTGACGATTACCTAACAATCGGTC
GATTCGTTTGATGTTATGTTTTGTTCTCGCTTTGGTTGGCAGGTTACGGCCAAGTTCGGTAAGAGTGAGA
GTTTTACAGTCAAGTAAGGCGTGGCAAGCCAACGTTAAGCTGTTGAGTCGTTTTAAGTGTAATTCGGGGC
AGAATTGGTAAAGAGAGTCGTGTAAAATATCGAGTTCGCACATTTTGTTGTCTGATTATTGATTTTTGGC
GAAACCATTTGATCATATGACAAGATGTGTATCTACCTTAACTTAATGATTTTGATAAAAATCATTAGGG
GATTCATCAGCCCTTAACGTGAGTTTTCGTTCCACTGAGCGTCAGACCCCGTAGAAAAGATCAAAGGATC
TTC
